>Addgene plasmid #159665 | pscALPSpuro-RsACE2 | addgene full sequence | sequence record 314527 | Addgene NGS Result
GTCGACGGATCGGGAGATCTCCCGATCCCCTATGGTGCACTCTCAGTACAATCTGCTCTGATGCCGCATA
GTTAAGCCAGTATCTGCTCCCTGCTTGTGTGTTGGAGGTCGCTGAGTAGTGCGCGAGCAAAATTTAAGCT
ACAACAAGGCAAGGCTTGACCGACAATTGCATGAAGAATCTGCTTAGGGTTAGGCGTTTTGCGCTGCTTC
GCGATGTACGGGCCAGATATACGCGCTGTGGAATGTGTGTCAGTTAGGGTGTGGAAAGTCCCCAGGCTCC
CCAGCAGGCAGAAGTATGCAAAGCATGCATCTCAATTAGTCAGCAACCAGGTGTGGAAAGTCCCCAGGCT
CCCCAGCAGGCAGAAGTATGCAAAGCATGCATCTCAATTAGTCAGCAACCATAGTCCCGCCCCTAACTCC
GCCCATCCCGCCCCTAACTCCGCCCAGTTCCGCCCATTCTCCGCCCCATGGCTGACTAATTTTTTTTATT
TATGCAGAGGCCGAGGCCGCCTCTGCCTCTGAGCTATTCCAGAAGTAGTGAGGAGGCTTTTTTGGAGGCC
TAGGCTTTTGCAAAAAGCTCGCGTTGACATTGATTATTGACTAGTTATTAATAGTAATCAATTACGGGGT
CATTAGTTCATAGCCCATATATGGAGTTCCGCGTTACATAACTTACGGTAAATGGCCCGCCTGGCTGACC
GCCCAACGACCCCCGCCCATTGACGTCAATAATGACGTATGTTCCCATAGTAACGCCAATAGGGACTTTC
CATTGACGTCAATGGGTGGAGTATTTACGGTAAACTGCCCACTTGGCAGTACATCAAGTGTATCATATGC
CAAGTACGCCCCCTATTGACGTCAATGACGGTAAATGGCCCGCCTGGCATTATGCCCAGTACATGACCTT
ATGGGACTTTCCTACTTGGCAGTACATCTACGTATTAGTCATCGCTATTACCATGGTGATGCGGTTTTGG
CAGTACATCAATGGGCGTGGATAGCGGTTTGACTCACGGGGATTTCCAAGTCTCCACCCCATTGACGTCA
ATGGGAGTTTGTTTTGGCACCAAAATCAACGGGACTTTCCAAAATGTCGTAACAACTCCGCCCCATTGAC
GCAAATGGGCGGTAGGCGTGTACGGTGGGAGGTCTATATAAGCAGCGCGTTTTGCCTGTACTGGGTCTCT
CTGGTTAGACCAGATCTGAGCCTGGGAGCTCTCTGGCTAACTAGGGAACCCACTGCTTAAGCCTCAATAA
AGCTTGCCTTGAGTGCTTCAAGTAGTGTGTGCCCGTCTGTTGTGTGACTCTGGTAACTAGAGATCCCTCA
GACCCTTTTAGTCAGTGTGGAAAATCTCTAGCAGTGGCGCCCGAACAGGGACTTGAAAGCGAAAGGGAAA
CCAGAGGAGCTCTCTCGACGCAGGACTCGGCTTGCTGAAGCGCGCACGGCAAGAGGCGAGGGGCGGCGAC
TGGTGAGTACGCCAAAAATTTTGACTAGCGGAGGCTAGAAGGAGAGAGATGGGTGCGAGAGCGTCAGTAT
TAAGCGGGGGAGAATTAGATCGCGATGGGAAAAAATTCGGTTAAGGCCAGGGGGAAAGAAAAAATATAAA
TTAAAACATATAGTATGGGCAAGCAGGGAGCTAGAACGATTCGCAGTTAATCCTGGCCTGTTAGAAACAT
CAGAAGGCTGTAGACAAATACTGGGACAGCTACAACCATCCCTTCAGACAGGATCAGAAGAACTTAGATC
ATTATATAATACAGTAGCAACCCTCTATTGTGTGCATCAAAGGATAGAGATAAAAGACACCAAGGAAGCT
TTAGACAAGATAGAGGAAGAGCAAAACAAAAGTAAGACCACCGCACAGCAAGCGGCCGGCCGCTGATCTT
CAGACCTGGAGGAGGAGATATGAGGGACAATTGGAGAAGTGAATTATATAAATATAAAGTAGTAAAAATT
GAACCATTAGGAGTAGCACCCACCAAGGCAAAGAGAAGAGTGGTGCAGAGAGAAAAAAGAGCAGTGGGAA
TAGGAGCTTTGTTCCTTGGGTTCTTGGGAGCAGCAGGAAGCACTATGGGCGCAGCGTCAATGACGCTGAC
GGTACAGGCCAGACAATTATTGTCTGGTATAGTGCAGCAGCAGAACAATTTGCTGAGGGCTATTGAGGCG
CAACAGCATCTGTTGCAACTCACAGTCTGGGGCATCAAGCAGCTCCAGGCAAGAATCCTGGCTGTGGAAA
GATACCTAAAGGATCAACAGCTCCTGGGGATTTGGGGTTGCTCTGGAAAACTCATTTGCACCACTGCTGT
GCCTTGGAATGCTAGTTGGAGTAATAAATCTCTGGAACAGATTTGGAATCACACGACCTGGATGGAGTGG
GACAGAGAATTAACAATTACACAAGCTTAATACACTCCTTAATTGAAGAATCGCAAAACCAGCAAGAAAA
GAATGAACAAGAATTATTGGAATTAGATAAATGGGCAAGTTTGTGGAATTGGTTTAACATAACAAATTGG
CTGTGGTATATAAAATTATTCATAATGATAGTAGGAGGCTTGGTAGGTTTAAGAATAGTTTTTGCTGTAC
TTTCTATAGTGAATAGAGTTAGGCAGGGATATTCACCATTATCGTTTCAGACCCACCTCCCAACCCCGAG
GGGACCCGACAGGCCCGAAGGAATAGAAGAAGAAGGTGGAGAGAGAGACAGAGACAGATCCATTCGATTA
GTGAACGGATCGGCACTGCGTGCGCCAATTCTGCAGACAAATGGCAGTATTCATCCACAATTTTAAAAGA
AAAGGGGGGATTGGGGGGTACAGTGCAGGGGAAAGAATAGTAGACATAATAGCAACAGACATACAAACTA
AAGAATTACAAAAACAAATTACAAAAATTCAAAATTTTCGGGTTTATTACAGGGACAGCAGAGATCCAGT
TTGGTTAATTAACTGCAGCCCCGATAAAATAAAAGATTTTATTTAGTCTCCAGAAAAAGGGGGGAATGAA
AGACCCCACCTGTAGGTTTGGCAAGCTAGCTGCAGTAACGCCATTTTGCAAGGCATGGAAAAATACCAAA
CCAAGAATAGAGAAGTTCAGATCAAGGGCGGGTACATGAAAATAGCTAACGTTGGGCCAAACAGGATATC
TGCGGTGAGCAGTTTCGGCCCCGGCCCGGGGCCAAGAACAGATGGTCACCGCAGTTTCGGCCCCGGCCCG
AGGCCAAGAACAGATGGTCCCCAGATATGGCCCAACCCTCAGCAGTTTCTTAAGACCCATCAGATGTTTC
CAGGCTCCCCCAAGGACCTGAAATGACCCTGCGCCTTATTTGAATTAACCAATCAGCCTGCTTCTCGCTT
CTGTTCGCGCGCTTCTGCTTCCCGAGCTCTATAAAAGAGCTCACAACCCCTCACTCGGCGCGCCAGTCCT
CCGACAGACTGAGTCGCCCGGGGGTCTAGAAGCCGCCACCATGAGCTCTAGCTCATGGCTGCTCCTGAGC
TTGGTTGCCGTCACGACGGCACAGTTTACGACAGAAGATCTCGCAAAAATTTTTTTGGATGAGTTCAATT
CCGAAGCAGAGAATTTGTCATACCAATCCAGCCTTGCCAGCTGGGACTATAACACAAATATCAATGATGA
AAACGTTCAAAAAATGGATGAAGCGGGCGCAAAATGGTCCGCGTTTTATGAAGAACAATCCAAACTCGCT
AAAAACTATCCACTGGAACAAATACAAAATGTGACTGTCAAACTGCAGCTGCAAATCTTGCAACAAAGTG
GCTCACCAGTACTTTCTGAGGACAAAAGCAAGCGACTCAATTCAATTCTGAATGCGATGTCCACCATCTA
CTCAACGGGAAAAGTTTGCAAACCGAACAAGCCACATGAGTGTTTGCTCCTTGAGCCCGGGCTGGATAAT
ATAATGGGTACCAGCAAAGACTATAGCGAAAGGCTGTGGGCCTGGGAAGGGTGGAGGGCAGAGGTAGGAA
AGCAGCTGCGGCCACTGTACGAAGAGTATGTCGTTCTCAAAAACGAAATGGCTCGCGGGTATCACTATGA
AGACTACGGGGACTACTGGAGGCGGGATTATGAAACCGAGGAGTCCCCAGGGCCGGGTTACTCAAGGGAC
CAGCTCATGAAGGACGTCGAGCGCATCTTCACAGAGATCAAGCCGCTCTATGAGCATCTTCACGCCTACG
TTCGAGCGAAGCTTATGGACACATATCCGTTCCATATATCTCCAACGGGCTGCCTGCCAGCACATCTTCT
GGGCGATATGTGGGGTCGATTCTGGACGAACCTTTACCCTCTCACAGTACCGTTCGGGCAAAAGCCGAAT
ATAGACGTTACGGATGAGATGCTCAAGCAGGGTTGGGATGCTGATCGGATATTCAAGGAAGCAGAAAAGT
TTTTTGTATCTGTTGGGCTTCCCAATATGACCGAAGGATTCTGGAATAATTCCATGCTTACCGAGCCCGG
AGACGGTCGCAAAGTGGTTTGCCACCCTACGGCCTGGGATCTTGGTAAAGGAGATTTTCGAATAAAAATG
TGCACTAAAGTAACCATGGAAGACTTCTTGACAGCGCATCATGAGATGGGACACATACAGTACGACATGG
CCTATGCTAGTCAGCCCTATCTCTTGCGGAACGGGGCCAACGAAGGTTTCCATGAAGCGGTCGGCGAAGT
GATGTCCCTTTCAGTAGCGACTCCCAAACACTTGAAGACTATGGGACTTCTCAGCCCGGACTTCAGGGAA
GATAATGAGACTGAAATAAACTTTCTTCTTAAGCAGGCCCTCAATATTGTTGGTACACTTCCGTTTACTT
ACATGCTGGAAAAATGGAGGTGGATGGTCTTCAAGGGCGAAATTCCGAAGGAGGAATGGATGAAGAAATG
GTGGGAGATGAAGCGGAAGATTGTAGGGGTAGTAGAGCCTGTTCCGCATGATGAAACATATTGTGACCCG
GCGTCCCTTTTTCATGTCGCCAATGATTACAGCTTCATCCGCTATTATACGAGAACTATTTTCGAGTTCC
AATTTCACGAAGCCTTGTGCAGGATTGCTCAACATGACGGACCCCTTCATAAATGCGATATATCCAACAG
TACGGATGCAGGGAAAAAGTTGCATCAAATGCTCTCCGTGGGAAAAAGCCAAGCCTGGACGAAGACGCTT
GAAGATATCGTAGATTCACGAAACATGGACGTTGGTCCACTTCTCCGATACTTTGAACCACTTTACACGT
GGCTGCAAGAGCAGAATCGCAAGTCCTATGTTGGCTGGAACACAGATTGGAGTCCGTACAGTGATCAGTC
CATCAAGGTGCGGATCTCACTCAAGTCTGCGTTGGGGGAGAACGCATATGAGTGGAACGACAACGAAATG
TATCTTTTCCGCTCAAGTGTTGCGTACGCGATGAGGGAATATTTCCTCAAAGAAAAACATCAAACTATTC
TCTTTGGCGCTGAAAATGTCTGGGTCTCCAATTTGAAACCACGAATTAGCTTTAACTTTCATGTAACCAG
TCCCGGAAATCTCTCCGACATCATACCGAGGCCCGAGGTCGAAGGTGCGATACGGATGAGCAGGAGTAGG
ATTAATGACGCATTTCGCCTGGATGACAACTCCCTCGAGTTCCTTGGCATACAACCGACGCTCGGGCCAC
CCTACCAACCTCCGGTCACGATCTGGCTGATCGTGTTTGGCGTAGTTATGGCAGTTGTTGTAGTGGGCAT
TGTTGTACTCATCATCACAGGCATACGAGACAGAAGAAAAACAGACCAGGCAAGGTCAGAGGAGAACCCT
TATAGTTCCGTTGACCTTAGTAAAGGTGAGAATAATCCCGGTTTTCAGAACGGCGACGACGTCCAAACGT
CATTTGGAGCAGCTGAGCAGAAGCTGATCAGCGAGGAGGACCTGTAGGAATTCTCGACCTTGACTGGCGG
CGCGACCTTGAGGCCTGCGTTCGCCTCAGTTGCCCCCTCTGTGCAATGGGGAGACGCGCCTCATCGCTTG
ACAACGGCCGAAGAGCCGCCGCGCTTCCGTCTCCCGCGTGCGCGCGCCATGCTGCCCACCCCCGTTCCGC
ACTGACCCTCCCCCGTGCCCCGCGTCCCGTACTGCCGCCCCGCCCCGAGTCCCATGCCGCAGCCACCGCG
ACGGAGCCCGCAGGCGGGAACCTGCCTCCGCGCGTTAGCGCGCACGCGCGCCTCATGTGTCGTCCCCATC
AGCGCCGGCTTCCGTCTATAGGCCAGATGCACTGTCACTCTGGCGAAGTCGCAGACCCGATTGGCCGGGA
CGGAGGCGCGAGACCGGGTTGCGGGCGGGGCCGAACGTGGTATAAAAGGGGCGGGAGGCCAGGCTCGTGC
CGTTTTGCAGACGCCACCGCCGAGGAAAACCGTGTACTATTAGCCACGCGTGCCACCATGACCGAGTACA
AGCCCACGGTGCGCCTCGCCACCCGCGACGACGTCCCCCGGGCCGTACGCACCCTCGCCGCCGCGTTCGC
CGACTACCCCGCCACGCGCCACACCGTCGACCCGGACCGCCACATCGAGCGGGTCACCGAGCTGCAAGAA
CTCTTCCTCACGCGCGTCGGGCTCGACATCGGCAAGGTGTGGGTCGCGGACGACGGCGCCGCGGTGGCGG
TCTGGACCACGCCGGAGAGCGTCGAAGCGGGGGCGGTGTTCGCCGAGATCGGCCCGCGCATGGCCGAGTT
GAGCGGTTCCCGGCTGGCCGCGCAGCAACAGATGGAAGGCCTCCTGGCGCCGCACCGGCCCAAGGAGCCC
GCGTGGTTCCTGGCCACCGTCGGCGTCTCGCCCGACCACCAGGGCAAGGGTCTGGGCAGCGCCGTCGTGC
TCCCCGGAGTGGAGGCGGCCGAGCGCGCCGGGGTGCCCGCCTTCCTGGAGACCTCCGCGCCCCGCAACCT
CCCCTTCTACGAGCGGCTCGGCTTCACCGTCACCGCCGACGTCGAGGTGCCCGAAGGACCGCGCACCTGG
TGCATGACCCGCAAGCCCGGTGCCTGAGCGATCGCTAATCAACCTCTGGATTACAAAATTTGTGAAAGAT
TGACTGGTATTCTTAACTATGTTGCTCCTTTTACGCTATGTGGATACGCTGCTTTAATGCCTTTGTATCA
TGCTATTGCTTCCCGTATGGCTTTCATTTTCTCCTCCTTGTATAAATCCTGGTTGCTGTCTCTTTATGAG
GAGTTGTGGCCCGTTGTCAGGCAACGTGGCGTGGTGTGCACTGTGTTTGCTGACGCAACCCCCACTGGTT
GGGGCATTGCCACCACCTGTCAGCTCCTTTCCGGGACTTTCGCTTTCCCCCTCCCTATTGCCACGGCGGA
ACTCATCGCCGCCTGCCTTGCCCGCTGCTGGACAGGGGCTCGGCTGTTGGGCACTGACAATTCCGTGGTG
TTGTCGGGGAAGCTGACGTCCTTTCCATGGCTGCTCGCCTGTGTTGCCACCTGGATTCTGCGCGGGACGT
CCTTCTGCTACGTCCCTTCGGCCCTCAATCCAGCGGACCTTCCTTCCCGCGGCCTGCTGCCGGCTCTGCG
GCCTCTTCCGCGTCTTCGCCTTCGCCCTCAGACGAGTCGGATCTCCCTTTGGGCCGCCTCCCCGCTTAAT
CGCGTCGAGACCTAGAAAAACATGGAGCAATCACAAGTAGCAATACAGCAGCTACCAATGCTGATTGTGC
CTGGCTAGAAGCACAAGAGGAGGAGGAGGTGGGTTTTCCAGTCACACCTCAGGTACCTTTAAGACCAATG
ACTTACAAGGCAGCTGTAGATCTTAGCCACTTTTTAAAAGAAAAGGGGGGACTGGAAGGGCTAATTCACT
CCCAACGAAGACAAGATATCCTTGATCTGTGGATCTACCACACACAAGGCTACTTCCCTGATTGGCAGAA
CTACACACCAGGGCCAGGGATCAGATATCCACTGACCTTTGGATGGTGCTACAAGCTAGTACCAGTTGAG
CAAGAGAAGGTAGAAGAAGCCAATGAAGGAGAGAACACCCGCTTGTTACACCCTGTGAGCCTGCATGGGA
TGGATGACCCGGAGAGAGAAGTATTAGAGTGGAGGTTTGACAGCCGCCTAGCATTTCATCACATGGCCCG
AGAGCTGCATCCGGACTGTACTGGGTCTCTCTGGTTAGACCAGATCTGAGCCTGGGAGCTCTCTGGCTAA
CTAGGGAACCCACTGCTTAAGCCTCAATAAAGCTTGCCTTGAGTGCTTCAAGTAGTGTGTGCCCGTCTGT
TGTGTGACTCTGGTAACTAGAGATCCCTCAGACCCTTTTAGTCAGTGTGGAAAATCTCTAGCAGGGCCCG
TTTCATGTGAGCAAAAGGCCAGCAAAAGGCCAGGAACCGTAAAAAGGCCGCGTTGCTGGCGTTTTTCCAT
AGGCTCCGCCCCCCTGACGAGCATCACAAAAATCGACGCTCAAGTCAGAGGTGGCGAAACCCGACAGGAC
TATAAAGATACCAGGCGTTTCCCCCTGGAAGCTCCCTCGTGCGCTCTCCTGTTCCGACCCTGCCGCTTAC
CGGATACCTGTCCGCCTTTCTCCCTTCGGGAAGCGTGGCGCTTTCTCATAGCTCACGCTGTAGGTATCTC
AGTTCGGTGTAGGTCGTTCGCTCCAAGCTGGGCTGTGTGCACGAACCCCCCGTTCAGCCCGACCGCTGCG
CCTTATCCGGTAACTATCGTCTTGAGTCCAACCCGGTAAGACACGACTTATCGCCACTGGCAGCAGCCAC
TGGTAACAGGATTAGCAGAGCGAGGTATGTAGGCGGTGCTACAGAGTTCTTGAAGTGGTGGCCTAACTAC
GGCTACACTAGAAGAACAGTATTTGGTATCTGCGCTCTGCTGAAGCCAGTTACCTTCGGAAAAAGAGTTG
GTAGCTCTTGATCCGGCAAACAAACCACCGCTGGTAGCGGTGGTTTTTTTGTTTGCAAGCAGCAGATTAC
GCGCAGAAAAAAAGGATCTCAAGAAGATCCTTTGATCTTTTCTACGGGGTCTGACGCTCAGTGGAACGAA
AACTCACGTTAAGGGATTTTGGTCATGAGATTATCAAAAAGGATCTTCACCTAGATCCTTTTAAATTAAA
AATGAAGTTTTAAATCAATCTAAAGTATATATGAGTAAACTTGGTCTGACAGTTACCAATGCTTAATCAG
TGAGGCACCTATCTCAGCGATCTGTCTATTTCGTTCATCCATAGTTGCCTGACTCCCCGTCGTGTAGATA
ACTACGATACGGGAGGGCTTACCATCTGGCCCCAGTGCTGCAATGATACCGCGAGACCCACGCTCACCGG
CTCCAGATTTATCAGCAATAAACCAGCCAGCCGGAAGGGCCGAGCGCAGAAGTGGTCCTGCAACTTTATC
CGCCTCCATCCAGTCTATTAATTGTTGCCGGGAAGCTAGAGTAAGTAGTTCGCCAGTTAATAGTTTGCGC
AACGTTGTTGCCATTGCTACAGGCATCGTGGTGTCACGCTCGTCGTTTGGTATGGCTTCATTCAGCTCCG
GTTCCCAACGATCAAGGCGAGTTACATGATCCCCCATGTTGTGCAAAAAAGCGGTTAGCTCCTTCGGTCC
TCCGATCGTTGTCAGAAGTAAGTTGGCCGCAGTGTTATCACTCATGGTTATGGCAGCACTGCATAATTCT
CTTACTGTCATGCCATCCGTAAGATGCTTTTCTGTGACTGGTGAGTACTCAACCAAGTCATTCTGAGAAT
AGTGTATGCGGCGACCGAGTTGCTCTTGCCCGGCGTCAATACGGGATAATACCGCGCCACATAGCAGAAC
TTTAAAAGTGCTCATCATTGGAAAACGTTCTTCGGGGCGAAAACTCTCAAGGATCTTACCGCTGTTGAGA
TCCAGTTCGATGTAACCCACTCGTGCACCCAACTGATCTTCAGCATCTTTTACTTTCACCAGCGTTTCTG
GGTGAGCAAAAACAGGAAGGCAAAATGCCGCAAAAAAGGGAATAAGGGCGACACGGAAATGTTGAATACT
CATACTCTTCCTTTTTCAATATTATTGAAGCATTTATCAGGGTTATTGTCTCATGAGCGGATACATATTT
GAATGTATTTAGAAAAATAAACAAATAGGGGTTCCGCGCACATTTCCCCGAAAAGTGCCACCTGAC
Features (pLannotate 1.2.2; 19 found; start..end, strand, type, name):
     31..83      -  misc_feature   bom (fragment): basis of mobility region from pBR322
    245..574     +  promoter       SV40 promoter: SV40 enhancer and early promoter
    586..965     +  enhancer       CMV enhancer: human cytomegalovirus immediate early enhancer
    966..1165    +  promoter       CMV promoter: human cytomegalovirus (CMV) immediate early promoter
   1183..1363    +  LTR            5' LTR (truncated): truncated 5' long terminal repeat (LTR) from HIV-1
   1410..1535    +  misc_feature   HIV-1 Ψ: packaging signal of human immunodeficiency virus type 1
   1519..1857    +  CDS            HIV-1 gag (fragment): gag protein from human immunodeficiency virus 1; gag
   2032..2265    +  misc_feature   RRE: The Rev response element (RRE) of HIV-1 allows for Rev-dependent mRNA export from the nucleus to the cytoplasm.
   2641..2741    +  CDS            Rev (fragment): human immunodeficiency virus 1 (HIV-1) Rev protein; rev; enhances nuclear export of unspliced and incompletely spliced viral mRNAs
   2791..2908    +  misc_feature   cPPT/CTS: central polypurine tract and central termination sequence of HIV-1
   3045..3452    +  promoter       SFFV promoter: spleen focus-forming virus long terminal repeat (LTR) promoter
   3471..5885    +  CDS            ACE2: ACE2_FELCA - Experimental evidence at protein level: Swiss-Prot protein existence level 1. Essential counter-regulatory carboxypeptidase of the renin- angiotensin hormone system that is a critical regulator of blood volume, systemic vascular resistance, and thus cardiovascular homeostasis. Converts angiotensin I to angiotensin 1-9, a nine-amino acid peptide with anti-hypertrophic effects in cardiomyocytes, and angiotensin II to angiotensin 1-7, which then acts as a beneficial vasodilator and anti-proliferation agent, counterbalancing the actions of the vasoconstrictor angiotensin II. Also remo
   6428..7027    +  CDS            PuroR: puromycin N-acetyltransferase; pac from Streptomyces alboniger; confers resistance to puromycin
   7037..7625    +  misc_feature   WPRE: woodchuck hepatitis virus posttranscriptional regulatory element
   7636..8136    +  CDS            nef (fragment): NEF_HV1LA - Experimental evidence at protein level: Swiss-Prot protein existence level 1. Extracellular Nef protein targets CD4(+) T-lymphocytes for apoptosis by interacting with CXCR4 surface receptors. From Human immunodeficiency virus type 1 group M subtype B (isolate Lai) (HIV-1).
   8143..8323    +  LTR            5' LTR (truncated): truncated 5' long terminal repeat (LTR) from HIV-1
   8394..8982    -  rep_origin     ori: high-copy-number ColE1/pMB1/pBR322/pUC origin of replication
   9153..10013   -  CDS            AmpR: β-lactamase; bla; confers resistance to ampicillin, carbenicillin, and related antibiotics
  10014..10118   -  promoter       AmpR promoter: bla
