[The description below was written by a language model from this plasmid's Addgene catalogue record and pLannotate feature annotations shown in this document.]
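Description:
pscALPSpuro-RsACE2 is an HIV-1-based lentiviral transfer vector, built on the pscALPS puro backbone, for expressing the ACE2 protein of the Chinese rufous horseshoe bat (Rhinolophus sinicus) in mammalian cells. It is about 10.1 kb and is maintained in E. coli through a high-copy ColE1/pUC-type origin and an ampicillin resistance gene (β-lactamase with its own promoter). A fragment of the pBR322 bom region and an SV40 promoter are also annotated in the backbone.

The viral genome is transcribed from a CMV enhancer/promoter placed upstream of a truncated 5' LTR, followed by the HIV-1 Ψ packaging signal with a partial gag sequence, the Rev response element for Rev-dependent nuclear export of the genomic RNA, and the cPPT/CTS, which aids nuclear import in transduced cells. Inside this framework, the SFFV LTR promoter drives the ACE2 open reading frame, cloned between XbaI and EcoRI sites; the catalogue lists a C-terminal Myc tag, although this is not separately annotated in the feature table. The annotation software matched the coding sequence to a feline ACE2 reference, which reflects homology rather than the stated bat origin. Downstream lies a puromycin N-acetyltransferase gene for selecting transduced cells. The roughly 500 bp between ACE2 and PuroR carries no annotated feature, so the element driving the marker is not stated in the record. A WPRE enhances transcript expression, and a nef fragment and a second truncated LTR close the cassette.

The plasmid was deposited with a study of the SARS-CoV-2 spike D614G variant, consistent with generating cells that stably display bat ACE2 as a candidate receptor for spike-mediated entry.
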