Addgene plasmid #159665: pscALPSpuro-RsACE2
Purpose: Expresses Rhinolophus sinicus ACE2 in mammalian cells
Depositing lab: Jeremy Luban. Depositing organization: University of Massachusetts, Worcester. Publication: Structural and Functional Analysis of the D614G SARS-CoV-2 Spike Protein Variant. Yurkovetskiy L, Wang X, Pascal KE, Tomkins-Tinch C, Nyalile TP, Wang Y, Baum A, Diehl WE, Dauphin A, Carbone C, Veinotte K, Egri SB, Schaffner SF, Lemieux JE, Munro JB, Rafique A, Barve A, Sabeti PC, Kyratsous CA, Dudkina NV, Shen K, Luban J. Cell. 2020 Sep 15. pii: S0092-8674(20)31229-0. doi: 10.1016/j.cell.2020.09.032. PubMed 32991842.
Backbone
  Vector backbone: pscALPS puro
  Total vector size (bp): 10143
  Vector type: Mammalian Expression, Lentiviral
  Selectable markers: Puromycin
Growth in bacteria
  Bacterial resistance: Ampicillin, 100 μg/mL
  Growth temperature: 30°C
  Growth strain: NEB Stable
  Copy number: High Copy
Gene/Insert
  Gene/Insert name: rhinolophus sinicus ACE2
  Species: rhinolophus sinicus
  Insert size (bp): 2477
  Entrez Gene: ACE2
  Promoter: SFFV
  Tag / fusion protein: Myc tag (C terminal on insert)
  Cloning method: Restriction Enzyme; 5′ cloning site XbaI (not destroyed); 3′ cloning site EcoRI (not destroyed)
  Sequencing primers: 5′ CGCTTCTGTTCGCGCGCTTC; 3′ GCGAACGCAGGCCTCAAGGT
Terms and licenses: Academic/Nonprofit Terms; Industry Terms: Not Available to Industry
How to cite: pscALPSpuro-RsACE2 was a gift from Jeremy Luban (Addgene plasmid # 159665 ; http://n2t.net/addgene:159665 ; RRID:Addgene_159665)
